>Addgene plasmid #103425 | LSB-hsa-miR-3140-5p | depositor full sequence | sequence record 195899 | Full Sequence
AATTGAGGGGATAACGCAGGAAAGAACATGTGAGCAAAAGGCCAGCAAAAGGCCAGGAACCGTAAAAAGG
CCGCGTTGCTGGCGTTTTTCCATAGGCTCCGCCCCCCTGACGAGCATCACAAAAATCGACGCTCAAGTCA
GAGGTGGCGAAACCCGACAGGACTATAAAGATACCAGGCGTTTCCCCCTGGAAGCTCCCTCGTGCGCTCT
CCTGTTCCGACCCTGCCGCTTACCGGATACCTGTCCGCCTTTCTCCCTTCGGGAAGCGTGGCGCTTTCTC
ATAGCTCACGCTGTAGGTATCTCAGTTCGGTGTAGGTCGTTCGCTCCAAGCTGGGCTGTGTGCACGAACC
CCCCGTTCAGCCCGACCGCTGCGCCTTATCCGGTAACTATCGTCTTGAGTCCAACCCGGTAAGACACGAC
TTATCGCCACTGGCAGCAGCCACTGGTAACAGGATTAGCAGAGCGAGGTATGTAGGCGGTGCTACAGAGT
TCTTGAAGTGGTGGCCTAACTACGGCTACACTAGAAGAACAGTATTTGGTATCTGCGCTCTGCTGAAGCC
AGTTACCTTCGGAAAAAGAGTTGGTAGCTCTTGATCCGGCAAACAAACCACCGCTGGTAGCGGTGGTTTT
TTTGTTTGCAAGCAGCAGATTACGCGCAGAAAAAAAGGATCTCAAGAAGATCCTTTGATCTTTTCTACGG
GGTCTGACGCTCAGTGGAACGAAAACTCACGTTAAGGGATTTTGGTCATGAGATTATCAAAAAGGATCTT
CACCTAGATCCTTTTAAATTAAAAATGAAGTTTTAAATCAATCTAAAGTATATATGAGTAAACTTGGTCT
GACAGTTACCAATGCTTAATCAGTGAGGCACCTATCTCAGCGATCTGTCTATTTCGTTCATCCATAGTTG
CCTGACTCCCCGTCGTGTAGATAACTACGATACGGGAGGGCTTACCATCTGGCCCCAGTGCTGCAATGAT
ACCGCGAGAACCACGCTCACCGGCTCCAGATTTATCAGCAATAAACCAGCCAGCCGGAAGGGCCGAGCGC
AGAAGTGGTCCTGCAACTTTATCCGCCTCCATCCAGTCTATTAATTGTTGCCGGGAAGCTAGAGTAAGTA
GTTCGCCAGTTAATAGTTTGCGCAACGTTGTTGCCATTGCTACAGGCATCGTGGTGTCACGCTCGTCGTT
TGGTATGGCTTCATTCAGCTCCGGTTCCCAACGATCAAGGCGAGTTACATGATCCCCCATGTTGTGCAAA
AAAGCGGTTAGCTCCTTCGGTCCTCCGATCGTTGTCAGAAGTAAGTTGGCCGCAGTGTTATCACTCATGG
TTATGGCAGCACTGCATAATTCTCTTACTGTCATGCCATCCGTAAGATGCTTTTCTGTGACTGGTGAGTA
CTCAACCAAGTCATTCTGAGAATAGTGTATGCGGCGACCGAGTTGCTCTTGCCCGGCGTCAATACGGGAT
AATACCGCGCCACATAGCAGAACTTTAAAAGTGCTCATCATTGGAAAACGTTCTTCGGGGCGAAAACTCT
CAAGGATCTTACCGCTGTTGAGATCCAGTTCGATGTAACCCACTCGTGCACCCAACTGATCTTCAGCATC
TTTTACTTTCACCAGCGTTTCTGGGTGAGCAAAAACAGGAAGGCAAAATGCCGCAAAAAAGGGAATAAGG
GCGACACGGAAATGTTGAATACTCATACTCTTCCTTTTTCAATATTATTGAAGCATTTATCAGGGTTATT
GTCTCATGAGCGGATACATATTTGAATGTAGCTCCGAATTTCTCGAGGGCTTGTCGACGACGGCGGTCTC
CGTCGTCAGGATCATGAATTCGACCCGCCTGCCACCATGACCGAGTACAAGCCCACGGTGCGCCTCGCCA
CCCGCGACGACGTCCCCCGGGCCGTACGCACCCTCGCCGCCGCGTTCGCCGACTACCCCGCCACGCGCCA
CACCGTCGACCCGGACCGCCACATCGAGCGGGTCACCGAGCTGCAAGAACTCTTCCTCACGCGCGTCGGG
CTCGACATCGGCAAGGTGTGGGTCGCGGACGACGGCGCCGCGGTGGCGGTCTGGACCACGCCGGAGAGCG
TCGAAGCGGGGGCGGTGTTCGCCGAGATCGGCCCGCGCATGGCCGAGTTGAGCGGTTCCCGGCTGGCCGC
GCAGCAACAGATGGAAGGCCTCCTGGCGCCGCACCGGCCCAAGGAGCCCGCGTGGTTCCTGGCCACCGTC
GGCGTCTCGCCCGACCACCAGGGCAAGGGTCTGGGCAGCGCCGTCGTGCTCCCCGGAGTGGAGGCGGCCG
AGCGCGCCGGGGTGCCCGCCTTCCTGGAGACATCCGCGCCCCGCAACCTCCCCTTCTACGAGCGGCTCGG
CTTCACCGTCACCGCCGACGTCGAGGTGCCCGAAGGACCGCGCACCTGGTGCATGACCCGCAAGCCCGGT
GCCTGATACGCGTGAATTCACTCCTCAGGTGCAGGCTGCCTATCAGAAGGTGGTGGCTGGTGTGGCCAAT
GCCCTGGCTCACAAATACCACTGAGATCTTTTTCCCTCTGCCAAAAATTATGGGGACATCATGAAGCCCC
TTGAGCATCTGACTTCTGGCTAATAAAGGAAATTTATTTTCATTGCAATAGTGTGTTGGAATTTTTTGTG
TCTCTCACTCGGAAGGACATATGGGAGGGCAAATCATTTAAAACATCAGAATGAGTATTTGGTTTAGAGT
TTGGCAACATATGCCCATATGCTGGCTGCCATGAACAAAGGTTGGCTATAAAGAGGTCATCAGTATATGA
AACAGCCCCCTGCTGTCCATTCCTTATTCCATAGAAAAGCCTTGACTTGAGGTTAGATTTTTTTTATATT
TTGTTTTGTGTTATTTTTTTCTTTAACATCCCTAAAATTTTCCTTACATGTTTTACTAGCCAGATTTTTC
CTCCTCTCCTGACTACTCCCAGTCATAGCTGTCCCTCTTCTCTTATGGAGATCCCTCGACCTGCAGCCCA
AGCTTGAATTCTCTAGAATTACCCTGTTATCCCTATGCTTGGTTTACCGAGCTCTTATTGGTTTTCAAAC
TTCATTGACTGTGCCCAACGCGCCTGGGAGCTCACGGGGACAGCCCCCCCCCAAAGCCCCCAGGGATGTA
ATTACGTCCCTCCCCCGCTAGGGGGCAGCAGCGAGCCGCCCGGGGCTCCGCTCCGGTCCGGCGCTCCCCC
CGCATCCCCGAGCCGGCAGCGTGCGGGGACAGCCCGGGCACGGGGAAGGTGGCACGGGATCGCTTTCCTC
TGAACGCTTCTCGCTGCTCTTTGAGCCTGCAGACACCTGGGGGGATACGGGGAAAAAGCTAGGCTGAAAG
ACCGGTTCTTAGAATGACACGCGCCTGGGAGCTCACGGGGACAGCCCCCCCCCAAAGCCCCCAGGGATGT
AATTACGTCCCTCCCCCGCTAGGGGGCAGCAGCGAGCCGCCCGGGGCTCCGCTCCGGTCCGGCGCTCCCC
CCGCATCCCCGAGCCGGCAGCGTGCGGGGACAGCCCGGGCACGGGGAAGGTGGCACGGGATCGCTTTCCT
CTGAACGCTTCTCGCTGCTCTTTGAGCCTGCAGACACCTGGGGGGATACGGGGAAAAAGCTAACTTCTGA
GACGACAACTTTGTATAGAAAAGTTGGCTCCGAATTCGCCCTTGACAGCAGAGATCCAGTTTGGTTAATT
AATTGGCTCCGGTGCCCGTCAGTGGGCAGAGCGCACATCGCCCACAGTCCCCGAGAAGTTGTGGGGAGGG
GTCGGCAATTGAACCGGTGCCTAGAGAAGGTGGCGCGGGGTAAACTGGGAAAGTGATGTCGTGTACTGGC
TCCGCCTTTTTCCCGAGGGTGGGGGAGAACCGTATATAAGTGCAGTAGTCGCCGTGAACGTTCTTTTTCG
CAACGGGTTTGCCGCCAGAACACAGGTAAGTGCCGTGTGTGGTTCCCGCGGGCCTGGCCTCTTTACGGGT
TATGGCCCTTGCGTGCCTTGAATTACTTCCACCTGGCTGCAGTACGTGATTCTTGATCCCGAGCTTCGGG
TTGGAAGTGGGTGGGAGAGTTCGAGGCCTTGCGCTTAAGGAGCCCCTTCGCCTCGTGCTTGAGTTGAGGC
CTGGCCTGGGCGCTGGGGCCGCCGCGTGCGAATCTGGTGGCACCTTCGCGCCTGTCTCGCTGCTTTCGAT
AAGTCTCTAGCCATTTAAAATTTTTGATGACCTGCTGCGACGCTTTTTTTCTGGCAAGATAGTCTTGTAA
ATGCGGGCCAAGATCTGCACACTGGTATTTCGGTTTTTGGGGCCGCGGGCGGCGACGGGGCCCGTGCGTC
CCAGCGCACATGTTCGGCGAGGCGGGGCCTGCGAGCGCGGCCACCGAGAATCGGACGGGGGTAGTCTCAA
GCTGGCCGGCCTGCTCTGGTGCCTGGCCTCGCGCCGCCGTGTATCGCCCCGCCCTGGGCGGCAAGGCTGG
CCCGGTCGGCACCAGTTGCGTGAGCGGAAAGATGGCCGCTTCCCGGCCCTGCTGCAGGGAGCTCAAAATG
GAGGACGCGGCGCTCGGGAGAGCGGGCGGGTGAGTCACCCACACAAAGGAAAAGGGCCTTTCCGTCCTCA
GCCGTCGCTTCATGTGACTCCACGGAGTACCGGGCGCCGTCCAGGCACCTCGATTAGTTCTCGAGCTTTT
GGAGTACGTCGTCTTTAGGTTGGGGGGAGGGGTTTTATGCGATGGAGTTTCCCCACACTGAGTGGGTGGA
GACTGAAGTTAGGCCAGCTTGGCACTTGATGTAATTCTCCTTGGAATTTGCCCTTTTTGAGTTTGGATCT
TGGTTCATTCTCAAGCCTCAGACAGTGGTTCAAAGTTTTTTTCTTCCATTTCAGGTGTCGTGAGAAGGGC
GAATTCGACCCAAGTTTGTACAAAAAAGCAGGCTGGATCCAGGTGCCACCATGGTGAGCGAGCTGATTAA
GGAGAACATGCACATGAAGCTGTACATGGAGGGCACCGTGAACAACCACCACTTCAAGTGCACATCCGAG
GGCGAAGGCAAGCCCTACGAGGGCACCCAGACCATGAGAATCAAGGCGGTCGAGGGCGGCCCTCTCCCCT
TCGCCTTCGACATCCTGGCTACCAGCTTCATGTACGGCAGCAAAACCTTCATCAACCACACCCAGGGCAT
CCCCGACTTCTTTAAGCAGTCCTTCCCCGAGGGCTTCACATGGGAGAGAGTCACCACATACGAAGATGGG
GGCGTGCTGACCGCTACCCAGGACACCAGCCTCCAGGACGGCTGCCTCATCTACAACGTCAAGATCAGAG
GGGTGAACTTCCCATCCAACGGCCCTGTGATGCAGAAGAAAACACTCGGCTGGGAGGCCTCCACCGAGAC
ACTGTACCCCGCTGACGGCGGCCTGGAAGGCAGAGCCGACATGGCCCTGAAGCTCGTGGGCGGGGGCCAC
CTGATCTGCAACCTTAAGACCACATACAGATCCAAGAAACCCGCTAAGAACCTCAAGATGCCCGGCGTCT
ACTATGTGGACAGGAGACTGGAAAGAATCAAGGAGGCCGACAAAGAGACATACGTCGAGCAGCACGAGGT
GGCTGTGGCCAGATACTGCGACCTCCCTAGCAAACTGGGGCACAAACTTAATTGAGAATTCTACCACCCA
GCTTTCTTGTACAAAGTGGTACGTCTCAAGACCAGAGGTCTCTGCTTCATACTGTAAAGCTTTTGGTAAT
TCAGGTAAAGCTTTTGGTAATTCAGGTAAAGCTTTTGGTAATTCAGGTAAAGCTTTTGGTAATTCAGGTC
AACCAGAAGAGACCTGTGCTTCACTCCTCAGGTGCAGGCTGCCTATCAGAAGGTGGTGGCTGGTGTGGCC
AATGCCCTGGCTCACAAATACCACTGAGATCTTTTTCCCTCTGCCAAAAATTATGGGGACATCATGAAGC
CCCTTGAGCATCTGACTTCTGGCTAATAAAGGAAATTTATTTTCATTGCAATAGTGTGTTGGAATTTTTT
GTGTCTCTCACTCGGAAGGACATATGGGAGGGCAAATCATTTAAAACATCAGAATGAGTATTTGGTTTAG
AGTTTGGCAACATATGCCCATATGCTGGCTGCCATGAACAAAGGTTGGCTATAAAGAGGTCATCAGTATA
TGAAACAGCCCCCTGCTGTCCATTCCTTATTCCATAGAAAAGCCTTGACTTGAGGTTAGATTTTTTTTAT
ATTTTGTTTTGTGTTATTTTTTTCTTTAACATCCCTAAAATTTTCCTTACATGTTTTACTAGCCAGATTT
TTCCTCCTCTCCTGACTACTCCCAGTCATAGCTGTCCCTCTTCTCTTATGGAGATCCCGAGCGGTGCGTT
TTTATGCTTGTAGTATTGTATAATGTTTTTAAGATCCAAGCTTCTGACCTCTTCTCTTCCTCCCACAGGG
CCTCGAGACAATTGCATCGATGGTACCAGTGAAAGTCTGCAATGAATTCGAGTTGGCGCGCCTGTCATTC
TAAATCTCTCTTTCAGCCTAAAGCTTTTTCCCCGTATCCCCCCAGGTGTCTGCAGGCTCAAAGAGCAGCG
AGAAGCGTTCAGAGGAAAGCGATCCCGTGCCACCTTCCCCGTGCCCGGGCTGTCCCCGCACGCTGCCGGC
TCGGGGATGCGGGGGGAGCGCCGGACCGGAGCGGAGCCCCGGGCGGCTCGCTGCTGCCCCCTAGCGGGGG
AGGGACGTAATTACATCCCTGGGGGCTTTGGGAGGGGGCTGTCCCCGTGAGCTCCCAGGCGCGCCTGTCA
TTCTAAATCTCTCTTTCAGCCTAAAGCTTTTTCCCCGTATCCCCCCAGGTGTCTGCAGGCTCAAAGAGCA
GCGAGAAGCGTTCAGAGGAAAGCGATCCCGTGCCACCTTCCCCGTGCCCGGGCTGTCCCCGCACGCTGCC
GGCTCGGGGATGCGGGGGGAGCGCCGGACCGGAGCGGAGCCCCGGGCGGCTCGCTGCTGCCCCCTAGCGG
GGGAGGGACGTAATTACATCCCTGGGGGCTTTGGGGGGGGGCTGTCCCCGTGAGCTCCCAGGCGCGCCAA
CTCGGTACCGTATCGATGTCGACGTTAACGCTAGTGATATCAACTTTGTATAGAAAAGTTGGCTCCGAAT
TCGCCCTTGACAGCAGAGATCCAGTTTGGTTAATTAATTGGCTCCGGTGCCCGTCAGTGGGCAGAGCGCA
CATCGCCCACAGTCCCCGAGAAGTTGTGGGGAGGGGTCGGCAATTGAACCGGTGCCTAGAGAAGGTGGCG
CGGGGTAAACTGGGAAAGTGATGTCGTGTACTGGCTCCGCCTTTTTCCCGAGGGTGGGGGAGAACCGTAT
ATAAGTGCAGTAGTCGCCGTGAACGTTCTTTTTCGCAACGGGTTTGCCGCCAGAACACAGGTAAGTGCCG
TGTGTGGTTCCCGCGGGCCTGGCCTCTTTACGGGTTATGGCCCTTGCGTGCCTTGAATTACTTCCACCTG
GCTGCAGTACGTGATTCTTGATCCCGAGCTTCGGGTTGGAAGTGGGTGGGAGAGTTCGAGGCCTTGCGCT
TAAGGAGCCCCTTCGCCTCGTGCTTGAGTTGAGGCCTGGCCTGGGCGCTGGGGCCGCCGCGTGCGAATCT
GGTGGCACCTTCGCGCCTGTCTCGCTGCTTTCGATAAGTCTCTAGCCATTTAAAATTTTTGATGACCTGC
TGCGACGCTTTTTTTCTGGCAAGATAGTCTTGTAAATGCGGGCCAAGATCTGCACACTGGTATTTCGGTT
TTTGGGGCCGCGGGCGGCGACGGGGCCCGTGCGTCCCAGCGCACATGTTCGGCGAGGCGGGGCCTGCGAG
CGCGGCCACCGAGAATCGGACGGGGGTAGTCTCAAGCTGGCCGGCCTGCTCTGGTGCCTGGCCTCGCGCC
GCCGTGTATCGCCCCGCCCTGGGCGGCAAGGCTGGCCCGGTCGGCACCAGTTGCGTGAGCGGAAAGATGG
CCGCTTCCCGGCCCTGCTGCAGGGAGCTCAAAATGGAGGACGCGGCGCTCGGGAGAGCGGGCGGGTGAGT
CACCCACACAAAGGAAAAGGGCCTTTCCGTCCTCAGCCGTCGCTTCATGTGACTCCACGGAGTACCGGGC
GCCGTCCAGGCACCTCGATTAGTTCTCGAGCTTTTGGAGTACGTCGTCTTTAGGTTGGGGGGAGGGGTTT
TATGCGATGGAGTTTCCCCACACTGAGTGGGTGGAGACTGAAGTTAGGCCAGCTTGGCACTTGATGTAAT
TCTCCTTGGAATTTGCCCTTTTTGAGTTTGGATCTTGGTTCATTCTCAAGCCTCAGACAGTGGTTCAAAG
TTTTTTTCTTCCATTTCAGGTGTCGTGAGAAGGGCGAATTCGACCCAAGTTTGTACAAAAAAGCAGGCTC
GCCACCATGGTGAGCAAGGGCGAGGAGCTGTTCACCGGGGTGGTGCCCATCCTGGTCGAGCTGGACGGCG
ACGTAAACGGCCACAAGTTCAGCGTGAGGGGCGAGGGCGAGGGCGATGCCACCAACGGCAAGCTGACCCT
GAAGTTCATCTGCACCACCGGCAAGCTGCCCGTGCCCTGGCCCACCCTCGTGACCACCCTGAGCCACGGC
GTGCAGTGCTTCGCCCGCTACCCCGACCACATGAAGCAGCACGACTTCTTCAAGTCCGCCATGCCCGAAG
GCTACGTCCAGGAGCGCACCATCTTCTTCAAGGACGACGGCACCTACAAGACCCGCGCCGAGGTGAAGTT
CGAGGGCGACACCCTAGTGAACCGCATCGAGCTGAAGGGCGTCGACTTCAAGGAGGACGGCAACATCCTG
GGGCACAAGCTGGAGTACAACTTCAACAGCCACAACATCTATATCATGGCCGTCAAGCAGAAGAACGGCA
TCAAGGTGAACTTCAAGATCCGCCACAACGTGGAGGACGGCAGCGTGCAGCTCGCCGACCACTACCAGCA
GAACACCCCCATCGGCGACGGCCCCGTGCTGCTGCCCGACAGCCACTACCTGAGCACCCAGTCCGTGCTG
AGCAAAGACCCCAACGAGAAGCGCGATCACATGGTCCTGCTGGAGTTCCGCACCGCCGCCGGGATCACTC
TCGGCATGGACGAGCTGTACAAGTAATACCACCCAGCTTTCTTGTACAAAGTGGTACGCGTGAATTCACT
CCTCAGGTGCAGGCTGCCTATCAGAAGGTGGTGGCTGGTGTGGCCAATGCCCTGGCTCACAAATACCACT
GAGATCTTTTTCCCTCTGCCAAAAATTATGGGGACATCATGAAGCCCCTTGAGCATCTGACTTCTGGCTA
ATAAAGGAAATTTATTTTCATTGCAATAGTGTGTTGGAATTTTTTGTGTCTCTCACTCGGAAGGACATAT
GGGAGGGCAAATCATTTAAAACATCAGAATGAGTATTTGGTTTAGAGTTTGGCAACATATGCCCATATGC
TGGCTGCCATGAACAAAGGTTGGCTATAAAGAGGTCATCAGTATATGAAACAGCCCCCTGCTGTCCATTC
CTTATTCCATAGAAAAGCCTTGACTTGAGGTTAGATTTTTTTTATATTTTGTTTTGTGTTATTTTTTTCT
TTAACATCCCTAAAATTTTCCTTACATGTTTTACTAGCCAGATTTTTCCTCCTCTCCTGACTACTCCCAG
TCATAGCTGTCCCTCTTCTCTTATGGAGATCCCTCGACCTGCAGCCCAAGCTTGGCGTAATCATGGTCAT
AGCTGTTTCCTGTGTGAAATTGTTATCCGCTCACAATTCCACACAACATACGAGCCGGAAGCATAAAGTG
TAAAGCCTGGGGTGCCTAATGAGTGAGCTAACTCACATTAATTGCGTTGCGCTCACTGCCCGCTTTCCAG
TCGGGAAACCTGTCGTGCCAGCGGATCGACAGTACTAAGCTTGGTCTAATACCCAATCTCTCGTCTTATC
CAGATGTTTTATACGCCTCTGGCCCGTGTCTCAAAATCTCTGATGTTACATTGCACAAGATAAAATAATA
TCATCATGAACAATAAAACTGTCTGCTTACATAAACAGTAATACAAGGGGTGTTATGAGCCATATTCAAC
GGGAAACGTCGAGGCCGCGATTAAATTCCAACATGGATGCTGATTTATATGGGTATAAATGGGCTCGCGA
TAATGTCGGGCAATCAGGTGCGACAATCTATCGCTTGTATGGGAAGCCCGATGCGCCAGAGTTGTTTCTG
AAACATGGCAAAGGTAGCGTTGCCAATGATGTTACAGATGAGATGGTCAGACTAAACTGGCTGACGGAAT
TTATGCCTCTTCCGACCATCAAGCATTTTATCCGTACTCCTGATGATGCATGGTTACTCACCACTGCGAT
CCCCGGAAAAACAGCATTCCAGGTATTAGAAGAATATCCTGATTCAGGTGAAAATATTGTTGATGCGCTG
GCAGTGTTCCTGCGCCGGTTGCATTCGATTCCTGTTTGTAATTGTCCTTTTAACAGCGATCGCGTATTTC
GTCTCGCTCAGGCGCAATCACGAATGAATAACGGTTTGGTTGATGCGAGTGATTTTGATGACGAGCGTAA
TGGCTGGCCTGTTGAACAAGTCTGGAAAGAAATGCATAAACTTTTGCCATTCTCACCGGATTCAGTCGTC
ACTCATGGTGATTTCTCACTTGATAACCTTATTTTTGACGAGGGGAAATTAATAGGTTGTATTGATGTTG
GACGAGTCGGAATCGCAGACCGATACCAGGATCTTGCCATCCTATGGAACTGCCTCGGTGAGTTTTCTCC
TTCATTACAGAAACGGCTTTTTCAAAAATATGGTATTGATAATCCTGATATGAATAAATTGCAGTTTCAT
TTGATGCTCGATGAGTTTTTCTAATCAGAATTGGTTAATTGGTTGTAACACTGGCAGAGCATTACGCTGA
CTTGACGGGACGGCGCAAGCTCATGACCAAAATCCCTTAACGTGAGTTACGCGTCGTTCCACTGAGCGTC
AGAGGTATCACTAGTATTACAGAGGTAAGTTATAACAGTCGCCTAACCC
Features (pLannotate 1.2.2; 28 found; start..end, strand, type, name):
     87..675     -  rep_origin     ori: high-copy-number ColE1/pMB1/pBR322/pUC origin of replication
    846..1706    -  CDS            AmpR: β-lactamase; bla; confers resistance to ampicillin, carbenicillin, and related antibiotics
   1707..1778    -  promoter       AmpR promoter: bla
   1857..2456    +  CDS            PuroR: puromycin N-acetyltransferase; pac from Streptomyces alboniger; confers resistance to puromycin
   2461..2541    +  CDS            HBB (fragment): HBB_PONPY - Experimental evidence at transcript level: Swiss-Prot protein existence level 2. Involved in oxygen transport from the lung to the various peripheral tissues. From Pongo pygmaeus (Bornean orangutan).
   2612..2667    +  polyA_signal   β-globin poly(A) signal: rabbit β-globin polyadenylation signal (Gil and Proudfoot, 1987)
   3646..3666    +  protein_bind   attB4: mutant version of attB; core recombination site for the Gateway® BP reaction BP Clonase™
   3734..3945    +  promoter       EF-1α core promoter: core promoter for human elongation factor EF-1α
   3946..4884    +  intron         EF-1α intron A: intron upstream of the start codon of human EF-1α
   4911..4931    +  protein_bind   attB1: mutant version of attB; core recombination site for the Gateway® BP reaction BP Clonase™
   4951..5646    +  CDS            mKate2: mKate2 is a basic (constitutively fluorescent) red fluorescent protein published in 2009, derived from Entacmaea quadricolor. It is reported to be a rapidly-maturing monomer with moderate acid sensitivity.
   5666..5690    -  protein_bind   attB2: mutant version of attB; recombination site for the Gateway® BP reaction BP Clonase™
   5830..5904    +  CDS            HBB (fragment): HBB_PONPY - Experimental evidence at transcript level: Swiss-Prot protein existence level 2. Involved in oxygen transport from the lung to the various peripheral tissues. From Pongo pygmaeus (Bornean orangutan).
   5975..6030    +  polyA_signal   β-globin poly(A) signal: rabbit β-globin polyadenylation signal (Gil and Proudfoot, 1987)
   6414..6439    +  misc_feature   SA: splice acceptor site
   7111..7131    +  protein_bind   attB4: mutant version of attB; core recombination site for the Gateway® BP reaction BP Clonase™
   7199..7410    +  promoter       EF-1α core promoter: core promoter for human elongation factor EF-1α
   7411..8349    +  intron         EF-1α intron A: intron upstream of the start codon of human EF-1α
   8376..8396    +  protein_bind   attB1: mutant version of attB; core recombination site for the Gateway® BP reaction BP Clonase™
   8407..9123    +  CDS            EBFP2: EBFP2 is a basic (constitutively fluorescent) blue fluorescent protein published in 2007, derived from Aequorea victoria. It is reported to be a rapidly-maturing monomer with moderate acid sensitivity.
   9131..9155    -  protein_bind   attB2: mutant version of attB; recombination site for the Gateway® BP reaction BP Clonase™
   9159..9239    +  CDS            HBB (fragment): HBB_PONPY - Experimental evidence at transcript level: Swiss-Prot protein existence level 2. Involved in oxygen transport from the lung to the various peripheral tissues. From Pongo pygmaeus (Bornean orangutan).
   9310..9365    +  polyA_signal   β-globin poly(A) signal: rabbit β-globin polyadenylation signal (Gil and Proudfoot, 1987)
   9748..9770    -  protein_bind   lac operator (fragment): The lac repressor binds to the lac operator to inhibit transcription in E. coli. This inhibition can be relieved by adding lactose or isopropyl-β-D-thiogalactopyranoside (IPTG). lac repressor encoded by lacI
   9774..9804    -  promoter       lac promoter: promoter for the E. coli lac operon
   9819..9840    -  protein_bind   CAP binding site: CAP binding activates transcription in the presence of cAMP. E. coli catabolite activator protein
   9853..9892    -  CDS            lacI (fragment): lac repressor; lacI; The lac repressor binds to the lac operator to inhibit transcription in E. coli. This inhibition can be relieved by adding lactose or isopropyl-β-D-thiogalactopyranoside (IPTG).
  10065..10874   +  CDS            KanR: aminoglycoside phosphotransferase; aph(3')-Ia; confers resistance to kanamycin in bacteria or G418 (Geneticin®) in eukaryotes
