[The description below was written by a language model from this plasmid's Addgene catalogue record and pLannotate feature annotations shown in this document.]
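Description:
LSB-hsa-miR-3140-5p is a mammalian expression and synthetic biology plasmid built on the Low Sensor Backbone (LSB), designed as a two-colour fluorescent sensor of microRNA activity. The depositor sequence is about 11 kb. In bacteria it replicates from a high-copy ColE1/pUC-type origin and carries both an ampicillin resistance gene (β-lactamase with its own promoter) and a kanamycin resistance gene (aminoglycoside phosphotransferase), matching the dual ampicillin and kanamycin selection listed in the record. A puromycin N-acetyltransferase coding sequence followed by a rabbit β-globin polyadenylation signal is also present for selection in mammalian cells. No dedicated promoter for it is annotated in the feature table.

The payload consists of two parallel transcription units. Each is driven by the human EF-1α core promoter with EF-1α intron A, terminated by a rabbit β-globin poly(A) signal, and flanked by attB4, attB1 and attB2 sites left over from Gateway-style assembly. The first unit expresses the red fluorescent protein mKate2. According to the record, the target site for hsa-miR-3140-5p lies in its 3' UTR, although the site itself is not annotated in the feature table. The second unit expresses the blue fluorescent protein EBFP2 without the target and serves as an internal reference. When miR-3140-5p is active in a transfected cell it represses mKate2 but not EBFP2, so the ratio of red to blue fluorescence reports miRNA activity while normalising for plasmid dose.

The depositor notes that the repeated poly(A) elements make the plasmid inherently unstable. They also note that the physical plasmid differs slightly from the deposited sequence, including short insertions flanking the puromycin coding region that do not impair puromycin selection.
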