Addgene plasmid #103425: LSB-hsa-miR-3140-5p
Purpose: Used to sense miRNA activity using fluorescence based tools. hsa-miR-3140-5p target in 3' UTR of of mKate. miRNA activity can be measured by the repression of mKate2 relative to EBFP2 fluorescent proteins . Plasmid is inherently unstable; please see Depositor Comments
Depositing lab: Ron Weiss. Depositing organization: Massachusetts Institute of Technology. Publication: A mixed antagonistic/synergistic miRNA repression model enables accurate predictions of multi-input miRNA sensor activity. Gam JJ, Babb J, Weiss R. Nat Commun. 2018 Jun 22;9(1):2430. doi: 10.1038/s41467-018-04575-0. PubMed 29934631.
Backbone
  Vector backbone: Low Sensor Backbone (LSB)
  Vector type: Mammalian Expression, Synthetic Biology
Growth in bacteria
  Bacterial resistance: Ampicillin and Kanamycin, 100 & 50 μg/mL
  Growth temperature: 30°C
  Growth strain: NEB Stable
  Copy number: High Copy
Gene/Insert
  Gene/Insert name: hsa-miR-3140-5p target
  Species: H. sapiens (human)
  Entrez Gene: MIR3140 (a.k.a. mir-3140)
  Promoter: EF-1a
  Cloning method: Gibson Cloning
Terms and licenses: Academic/Nonprofit Terms; Industry Terms: Not Available to Industry
Depositor comments: Please note that this plasmid is inherently unstable due to a repeating poly A element. We recommend performing a diagnostic digest on multiple colonies upon receipt. The depositors would like to note the presence of several discrepancies between the depositor sequence and physical plasmid sequence. In particular, the sequences upstream and downstream of the puromycin coding region have 10 bp insertions which do not affect the ability to perform puromycin selection. The sequences for those regions within the physical plasmids are as follows: Upstream of Puro: GAATTCGACCGCCTGTCTCAAGGTGCCACC; Downstream of Puro: GCTTTGAGACTACGCGTGAATTCACTCCTC.
How to cite: LSB-hsa-miR-3140-5p was a gift from Ron Weiss (Addgene plasmid # 103425 ; http://n2t.net/addgene:103425 ; RRID:Addgene_103425)
