>Addgene plasmid #103425 | LSB-hsa-miR-3140-5p | depositor partial sequence | sequence record 195900 | hsa-miR-3140-5p target
AAAGCTTTTGGTAATTCAGGT
