>Addgene plasmid #103425 | LSB-hsa-miR-3140-5p | addgene partial sequence | sequence record 226541 | mKate2-F 5'-ACCCGCTAAGAACCTCAAGA-3'
TCAAGGAGGCCGACAAAGAGACATACGTCGAGCAGCACGAGGTGGCTGTGGCCAGATACTGCGACCTCCC
TAGCAAACTGGGGCACAAACTTAATTGAGAATTCTACCACCCAGCTTTCTTGTACAAAGTGGTACGTCTC
AAGACCAGAGGTCTCTGCTTCATACTGTAAAGCTTTTGGTAATTCAGGTAAAGCTTTTGGTAATTCAGGT
AAAGCTTTTGGTAATTCAGGTAAAGCTTTTGGTAATTCAGGTCAACCAGAAGAGACCTGTGCTTCACTCC
TC
